Addgene plasmid #36371: pSMP-MBD3_1
Depositing lab: George Daley. Depositing organization: Boston Children's Hospital. Publication: Chromatin-modifying enzymes as modulators of reprogramming. Onder TT, Kara N, Cherry A, Sinha AU, Zhu N, Bernt KM, Cahan P, Marcarci BO, Unternaehrer J, Gupta PB, Lander ES, Armstrong SA, Daley GQ. Nature. 2012 Mar 4;483(7391):598-602. doi: 10.1038/nature10953. PubMed 22388813.
Backbone
  Vector backbone: pSMP
  Backbone manufacturer: Steve Elledge
  Backbone size w/o insert (bp): 6699
  Vector type: Mammalian Expression, Retroviral, RNAi
  Selectable markers: Puromycin
Growth in bacteria
  Bacterial resistance: Ampicillin, 100 μg/mL
  Growth temperature: 30°C
  Growth strain: Stbl3
  Copy number: High Copy
Gene/Insert
  Gene/Insert name: MBD3
  gRNA/shRNA sequence: CGTCCCGTGGAGTCGCTAA
  Species: H. sapiens (human)
  Entrez Gene: MBD3
  Cloning method: Restriction Enzyme; 5′ cloning site XhoI (not destroyed); 3′ cloning site EcoRI (not destroyed)
  Sequencing primers: 5′ pSMP-F
Terms and licenses: Academic/Nonprofit Terms; Industry Terms: Not Available to Industry
How to cite: pSMP-MBD3_1 was a gift from George Daley (Addgene plasmid # 36371 ; http://n2t.net/addgene:36371 ; RRID:Addgene_36371)
