[The description below was written by a language model from this plasmid's Addgene catalogue record.]
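Description:
pSMP-MBD3_1 is a retroviral RNAi vector for knocking down human MBD3 (methyl-CpG binding domain protein 3) in mammalian cells. It is built on the pSMP backbone, listed as 6,699 bp without insert, and is classified as a mammalian expression, retroviral and RNAi construct. In bacteria it is maintained as a high-copy plasmid under ampicillin selection. The recommended host is a recombination-deficient strain, a common choice for vectors with repeated retroviral sequences that can rearrange. In transduced mammalian cells, a puromycin marker allows selection of cells that have stably integrated the provirus.

The payload is a short hairpin RNA cassette directed against an MBD3 transcript sequence, cloned by restriction digestion between XhoI and EcoRI sites, both of which remain intact. The "_1" suffix suggests that this is one of several hairpins made against the same gene, although the record does not say so. No feature table is provided, so the promoter driving the hairpin, any microRNA-type scaffold around it, the long terminal repeats, the packaging signal and the promoter for the puromycin gene are not stated here.

The associated publication concerns chromatin-modifying enzymes as modulators of reprogramming. This indicates that the plasmid served in loss-of-function experiments asking how depletion of individual chromatin regulators, here MBD3, affects the reprogramming of somatic cells. More generally, it can be packaged into retroviral particles to generate puromycin-selected human cell populations with stable MBD3 knockdown.
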