>Addgene plasmid #36371 | pSMP-MBD3_1 | depositor partial sequence | sequence record 45528 | hairpin
TGCTGTTGACAGTGAGCGACCGTCCCGTGGAGTCGCTAAATAGTGAAGCCACAGATGTATTTAGCGACTC
CACGGGACGGGTGCCTACTGCCTCGGA
