>Addgene plasmid #36371 | pSMP-MBD3_1 | addgene partial sequence | sequence record 46622 | pSMP-F (5' TACATCGTGACCTGGGAAG 3')
AGCCCTTTGTCACCCTAAGCCTCCGCCTCCTCTTCCTCCATCCGCCCCGTCTCTCCCCCTTGAACCTCCT
CGTTCGACCCCGCCTCGATCCTCCCTTTATCCAGCCCTCACTCCTTCTCTAGGCGCCGGAATTAGATCTC
TCGACTAGGGATAACAGGGTAATTGTTTGAATGAGGCTTCAGTACTTTACAGAATCGTTGCCTGCACATC
TTGGAAACACTTGCTGGGATTACTTCTTCAGGTTAACCCAACAGAAGGCTCGAGAAGGTATATTGCTGTT
GACAGTGAGCGACCGTCCCGTGGAGTCGCTAAATAGTGAAGCCACAGATGTATTTAGCGACTCCACGGGA
CGGGTGCCTACTGCCTCGGAATTCAAGGGGCTACTTTAGGAGCAATTATCTTGTTTACTAAAACTGAATA
CCTTGCTATCTCTTTGATACATTTTTACAAAGCTGAATTAAAATGGTATAAATTAAATCACTTTTTTCAA
TTGGAAGACTAATGCGTTTAAACACGCGGCGACGCGTTCTACCGGGTAGGGGAGGCGCTTTTCCCAAGGC
AGTCTGGAGCATGCGCTTTAGCAGCCCCGCTGGGCACTTGGCGCTACACAAGTGGCCTCTGGCCTCGCAC
ACATTCCACATCCACCGGTAGGCGCCAACCGGCTCCGTTCTTTGGTGGCCCCTTCGCGCCACCTTCTACT
CCTCCCCTAGTCAGGAAGTTCCCCCCCGCCCCGCAGCTCGCGTCGTGCAGGACGTGACAAATGGAAGTAG
CACGTCTCACTAGTCTCGTGCAGATGGACAGCACCGCTGAGCAATGGAAGC
